Addgene plasmid #243055: AiP1541 - pAAV-AiE2208m-minBG-SYFP2-WPRE3-BGHpA
Purpose: AiE2208m is an enhancer sequence designed to drive AAV-mediated transgene expression in specific population sof brain cells.
Depositing lab: Allen Institute for Brain Science & Bosiljka Tasic. Depositing organization: Allen Institute.
Backbone
  Vector backbone: pAAV2
  Vector type: AAV
Growth in bacteria
  Bacterial resistance: Ampicillin, 100 μg/mL
  Growth temperature: 37°C
  Growth strain: NEB Stable
  Copy number: High Copy
Gene/Insert
  Gene/Insert name: SYFP2
  Species: Synthetic
  Cloning method: Gibson Cloning
Terms and licenses: Academic/Nonprofit Terms; Industry Terms: Not Available to Industry
How to cite: AiP1541 - pAAV-AiE2208m-minBG-SYFP2-WPRE3-BGHpA was a gift from Allen Institute for Brain Science & Bosiljka Tasic (Addgene plasmid # 243055 ; http://n2t.net/addgene:243055 ; RRID:Addgene_243055)
