[The description below was written by a language model from this plasmid's Addgene catalogue record and pLannotate feature annotations shown in this document.]
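Description:
AiP1541 - pAAV-AiE2208m-minBG-SYFP2-WPRE3-BGHpA is an AAV transfer plasmid built on a pAAV2 backbone and intended for packaging a reporter genome into recombinant adeno-associated virus for delivery to brain tissue. In bacteria it is maintained through a high-copy ColE1/pUC-type origin and selected with ampicillin via the β-lactamase gene and its native promoter. An f1 phage origin and small remnants of the pBR322 bom and rop regions are also present in the backbone. The sequenced record is 4,664 nt.

The payload lies between AAV2 inverted terminal repeats, which provide the cis signals for genome replication and encapsidation. The downstream ITR is annotated in full, whereas the upstream one is detected only as two short fragments; this may reflect how hard these structured repeats are to sequence and annotate, but the record does not settle the point. According to the construct name and stated purpose, expression is driven by the enhancer AiE2208m placed ahead of a minimal beta-globin promoter (minBG). Neither element was recognised by the automated annotation, but an unannotated stretch between the upstream ITR and the coding sequence is where they would be expected. In this design the minimal promoter has little activity of its own, so transcription depends on the enhancer. The reporter is SYFP2, a monomeric, rapidly maturing yellow fluorescent protein derived from Aequorea victoria. It is followed by WPRE3, a shortened woodchuck hepatitis virus posttranscriptional element (annotated as two WPRE fragments) that boosts transcript expression, and by the bovine growth hormone polyadenylation signal.

The construct is used to label specific brain cell populations by enhancer-restricted fluorescence. The record does not say which cell populations AiE2208m targets.
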