Features (pLannotate 1.2.2; 14 found; start..end, strand, type, name):
    101..150     -  misc_feature   bom (fragment): basis of mobility region from pBR322
    252..287     -  CDS            rop (fragment): Rop protein, which maintains plasmids at low copy number; rop
    382..486     +  promoter       AmpR promoter: bla
    487..1347    +  CDS            AmpR: β-lactamase; bla; confers resistance to ampicillin, carbenicillin, and related antibiotics
   1518..2106    +  rep_origin     ori: high-copy-number ColE1/pMB1/pBR322/pUC origin of replication
   2179..2206    +  repeat_region  AAV2 ITR (fragment): inverted terminal repeat of adeno-associated virus serotype 2 inverted
   2235..2262    +  repeat_region  AAV2 ITR (fragment): inverted terminal repeat of adeno-associated virus serotype 2 inverted
   2849..3565    +  CDS            SYFP2: SYFP2 is a basic (constitutively fluorescent) yellow fluorescent protein published in 2006, derived from Aequorea victoria. It is reported to be a very rapidly-maturing monomer with moderate acid sensitivity.
   3605..3762    +  misc_feature   WPRE (fragment): woodchuck hepatitis virus posttranscriptional regulatory element
   3768..3848    +  misc_feature   WPRE (fragment): woodchuck hepatitis virus posttranscriptional regulatory element
   3865..3976    +  polyA_signal   bGH poly(A) signal: bovine growth hormone polyadenylation signal
   4094..4234    +  repeat_region  AAV2 ITR: inverted terminal repeat of adeno-associated virus serotype 2 inverted
   4239..4290    -  misc_feature   bom (fragment): basis of mobility region from pBR322
   4309..100     +  rep_origin     f1 ori (across the origin) (sequence partly withheld): f1 bacteriophage origin of replication; arrow indicates direction of (+) strand synthesis
>Addgene plasmid #243055 | AiP1541 - pAAV-AiE2208m-minBG-SYFP2-WPRE3-BGHpA | addgene full sequence | sequence record 492136 | Addgene NGS Result
TTATAAGGGATTTTGCCGATTTCGGTCTATTGGTTAAAAAATGAGCTGATTTAACAAAAATTTAACGCGA
ATTTTAACAAAATATTAACGTTTACAATTTTATGGTGCACTCTCAGTACAATCTGCTCTGATGCCGCATA
GTTAAGCCAGCCCCGACACCCGCCAACACCCGCTGACGCGCCCTGACGGGCTTGTCTGCTCCCGGCATCC
GCTTACAGACAAGCTGTGACCGTCTCCGGGAGCTGCATGTGTCAGAGGTTTTCACCGTCATCACCGAAAC
GCGCGAGACGAAAGGGCCTCGTGATACGCCTATTTTTATAGGTTAATGTCATGATAATAATGGTTTCTTA
GACGTCAGGTGGCACTTTTCGGGGAAATGTGCGCGGAACCCCTATTTGTTTATTTTTCTAAATACATTCA
AATATGTATCCGCTCATGAGACAATAACCCTGATAAATGCTTCAATAATATTGAAAAAGGAAGAGTATGA
GTATTCAACATTTCCGTGTCGCCCTTATTCCCTTTTTTGCGGCATTTTGCCTTCCTGTTTTTGCTCACCC
AGAAACGCTGGTGAAAGTAAAAGATGCTGAAGATCAGTTGGGTGCACGAGTGGGTTACATCGAACTGGAT
CTCAACAGCGGTAAGATCCTTGAGAGTTTTCGCCCCGAAGAACGTTTTCCAATGATGAGCACTTTTAAAG
TTCTGCTATGTGGCGCGGTATTATCCCGTATTGACGCCGGGCAAGAGCAACTCGGTCGCCGCATACACTA
TTCTCAGAATGACTTGGTTGAGTACTCACCAGTCACAGAAAAGCATCTTACGGATGGCATGACAGTAAGA
GAATTATGCAGTGCTGCCATAACCATGAGTGATAACACTGCGGCCAACTTACTTCTGACAACGATCGGAG
GACCGAAGGAGCTAACCGCTTTTTTGCACAACATGGGGGATCATGTAACTCGCCTTGATCGTTGGGAACC
GGAGCTGAATGAAGCCATACCAAACGACGAGCGTGACACCACGATGCCTGTAGCAATGGCAACAACGTTG
CGCAAACTATTAACTGGCGAACTACTTACTCTAGCTTCCCGGCAACAATTAATAGACTGGATGGAGGCGG
ATAAAGTTGCAGGACCACTTCTGCGCTCGGCCCTTCCGGCTGGCTGGTTTATTGCTGATAAATCTGGAGC
CGGTGAGCGTGGGTCTCGCGGTATCATTGCAGCACTGGGGCCAGATGGTAAGCCCTCCCGTATCGTAGTT
ATCTACACGACGGGGAGTCAGGCAACTATGGATGAACGAAATAGACAGATCGCTGAGATAGGTGCCTCAC
TGATTAAGCATTGGTAACTGTCAGACCAAGTTTACTCATATATACTTTAGATTGATTTAAAACTTCATTT
TTAATTTAAAAGGATCTAGGTGAAGATCCTTTTTGATAATCTCATGACCAAAATCCCTTAACGTGAGTTT
TCGTTCCACTGAGCGTCAGACCCCGTAGAAAAGATCAAAGGATCTTCTTGAGATCCTTTTTTTCTGCGCG
TAATCTGCTGCTTGCAAACAAAAAAACCACCGCTACCAGCGGTGGTTTGTTTGCCGGATCAAGAGCTACC
AACTCTTTTTCCGAAGGTAACTGGCTTCAGCAGAGCGCAGATACCAAATACTGTTCTTCTAGTGTAGCCG
TAGTTAGGCCACCACTTCAAGAACTCTGTAGCACCGCCTACATACCTCGCTCTGCTAATCCTGTTACCAG
TGGCTGCTGCCAGTGGCGATAAGTCGTGTCTTACCGGGTTGGACTCAAGACGATAGTTACCGGATAAGGC
GCAGCGGTCGGGCTGAACGGGGGGTTCGTGCACACAGCCCAGCTTGGAGCGAACGACCTACACCGAACTG
AGATACCTACAGCGTGAGCTATGAGAAAGCGCCACGCTTCCCGAAGGGAGAAAGGCGGACAGGTATCCGG
TAAGCGGCAGGGTCGGAACAGGAGAGCGCACGAGGGAGCTTCCAGGGGGAAACGCCTGGTATCTTTATAG
TCCTGTCGGGTTTCGCCACCTCTGACTTGAGCGTCGATTTTTGTGATGCTCGTCAGGGGGGCGGAGCCTA
TGGAAAAACGCCAGCAACGCGGCCTTTTTACGGTTCCTGGCCTTTTGCTGGCCTTTTGCTCACATGTCCT
GCAGGCAGCTGCGCGCTCGCTCGCTCACTGAGGCCGCCCGGGCGTCGGGCGACCTTTGGTCGCCCGGCCT
CAGTGAGCGAGCGAGCGCGCAGAGAGGGAGTGGCCAACTCCATCACTAGGGGTTCCTGCGGCCGCACGCG
TTGTAAGAGTAATAATCGCCGGCGGTTTCCAGTGCCCCTTAGAGGAGTTCCCGGCTGTCACTAGAAAAGA
AAAAAAAAAGAGGAGGGATGTGGAAGGGGGGAGTGAGCCTTCATAAAGAGAGTGAGATAAGGAGAAGTTT
GCTTTCTTGCTTATGAATTTTCGTATCTTTCCCTTTGCCCGGATCTTATGGGTTACAAGATCGGTCACAG
CAGCAGTGTCGATGACTAATGTGGTTATTGAGAAGGATTTTTTAATTTCCTGGAAGGCAAACGCCATTAC
TTCCCATCCCCGCACGTCTCAGACCGGCGATGCAGGAACGACTGGGGAGTCGGTGATGGGAGTTATTATA
AAACTGATGAATTATTGGAAAAAGGACGAACTGCTGGGCAAGGAGAACTGCACTTCCCTTCCATTTCCGG
TTCCATGGTAGCGCCGGCGGAGCTCGGGCTGGGCATAAAAGTCAGGGCAGAGCCATCTATTGCTTACATT
TGCTTCTGGGATCCAGATCTTTCGAAGCTAGCGCTACCGGTCGCCACCATGGTGAGCAAGGGCGAGGAGC
TGTTCACCGGGGTGGTGCCCATCCTGGTCGAGCTGGACGGCGACGTAAACGGCCACAAGTTCAGCGTGTC
CGGCGAGGGCGAGGGCGATGCCACCTACGGCAAGCTGACCCTGAAGCTGATCTGCACCACCGGCAAGCTG
CCCGTGCCCTGGCCCACCCTCGTGACCACCCTGGGCTACGGCGTGCAGTGCTTCGCCCGCTACCCCGACC
ACATGAAGCAGCACGACTTCTTCAAGTCCGCCATGCCCGAAGGCTACGTCCAGGAGCGCACCATCTTCTT
CAAGGACGACGGCAACTACAAGACCCGCGCCGAGGTGAAGTTCGAGGGCGACACCCTGGTGAACCGCATC
GAGCTGAAGGGCATCGACTTCAAGGAGGACGGCAACATCCTGGGGCACAAGCTGGAGTACAACTACAACA
GCCACAACGTCTATATCACCGCCGACAAGCAGAAGAACGGCATCAAGGCCAACTTCAAGATCCGCCACAA
CATCGAGGACGGCGGCGTGCAGCTCGCCGACCACTACCAGCAGAACACCCCCATCGGCGACGGCCCCGTG
CTGCTGCCCGACAACCACTACCTGAGCTACCAGTCCAAGCTGAGCAAAGACCCCAACGAGAAGCGCGATC
ACATGGTCCTGCTGGAGTTCGTGACCGCCGCCGGGATCACTCTCGGCATGGACGAGCTGTACAAGTAAGT
CGACGGCGCGCCGCGGCCGCGAATTCGATATCATAATCAACCTCTGGATTACAAAATTTGTGAAAGATTG
ACTGGTATTCTTAACTATGTTGCTCCTTTTACGCTATGTGGATACGCTGCTTTAATGCCTTTGTATCATG
CTATTGCTTCCCGTATGGCTTTCATTTTCTCCTCCTTGTATAAATCCTGGTTAGTTCTTGCCACGGCGGA
ACTCATCGCCGCCTGCCTTGCCCGCTGCTGGACAGGGGCTCGGCTGTTGGGCACTGACAATTCCGTGGCT
CGAGAGATCTTCGACTGTGCCTTCTAGTTGCCAGCCATCTGTTGTTTGCCCCTCCCCCGTGCCTTCCTTG
ACCCTGGAAGGTGCCACTCCCACTGTCCTTTCCTAATAAAATGAGGAAATTGCATCGCATTGTCTGAGTA
GGTGTCATTCTATTCTGGGGGGTGGGGTGGGGCAGGACAGCAAGGGGGAGGATTGGGAAGACAATAGCAG
GCATGAGATCTCACGTGCGGACCGAGCGGCCGCAGGAACCCCTAGTGATGGAGTTGGCCACTCCCTCTCT
GCGCGCTCGCTCGCTCACTGAGGCCGGGCGACCAAAGGTCGCCCGACGCCCGGGCTTTGCCCGGGCGGCC
TCAGTGAGCGAGCGAGCGCGCAGCTGCCTGCAGGGGCGCCTGATGCGGTATTTTCTCCTTACGCATCTGT
GCGGTATTTCACACCGCATA
[95 nt withheld, positions 4291-4385]
T
[46 nt withheld, positions 4387-4432]
C
[141 nt withheld, positions 4434-4574]
CCTTTGACGTTGGAGTCCACGTTCTTT
[37 nt withheld, positions 4602-4638]
ACTCTATCTCGGGCTATTCTTTTGAT
